>Addgene plasmid #68764 | pBW121-SS-276 | depositor full sequence | sequence record 121015 | pBW121-SS-276 sequence 5863 bps
GTCGACATTGATTATTGACTAGTTATTAATAGTAATCAATTACGGGGTCATTAGTTCATAGCCCATATAT
GGAGTTCCGCGTTACATAACTTACGGTAAATGGCCCGCCTGGCTGACCGCCCAACGACCCCCGCCCATTG
ACGTCAATAATGACGTATGTTCCCATAGTAACGCCAATAGGGACTTTCCATTGACGTCAATGGGTGGACT
ATTTACGGTAAACTGCCCACTTGGCAGTACATCAAGTGTATCATATGCCAAGTACGCCCCCTATTGACGT
CAATGACGGTAAATGGCCCGCCTGGCATTATGCCCAGTACATGACCTTATGGGACTTTCCTACTTGGCAG
TACATCTACGTATTAGTCATCGCTATTACCATGGGTCGAGGTGAGCCCCACGTTCTGCTTCACTCTCCCC
ATCTCCCCCCCCTCCCCACCCCCAATTTTGTATTTATTTATTTTTTAATTATTTTGTGCAGCGATGGGGG
CGGGGGGGGGGGGGGCGCGCGCCAGGCGGGGCGGGGCGGGGCGAGGGGCGGGGCGGGGCGAGGCGGAGAG
GTGCGGCGGCAGCCAATCAGAGCGGCGCGCTCCGAAAGTTTCCTTTTATGGCGAGGCGGCGGCGGCGGCG
GCCCTATAAAAAGCGAAGCGCGCGGCGGGCGGGAGTCGCTGCGTTGCCTTCGCCCCGTGCCCCGCTCCGC
GCCGCCTCGCGCCGCCCGCCCCGGCTCTGACTGACCGCGTTACTCCCACAGGTGAGCGGGCGGGACGGCC
CTTCTCCTCCGGGCTGTAATTAGCGCTTGGTTTAATGACGGCTCGTTTCTTTTCTGTGGCTGCGTGAAAG
CCTTAAAGGGCTCCGGGAGGGCCCTTTGTGCGGGGGGGAGCGGCTCGGGGGGTGCGTGCGTGTGTGTGTG
CGTGGGGAGCGCCGCGTGCGGCCCGCGCTGCCCGGCGGCTGTGAGCGCTGCGGGCGCGGCGCGGGGCTTT
GTGCGCTCCGCGTGTGCGCGAGGGGAGCGCGGCCGGGGGCGGTGCCCCGCGGTGCGGGGGGGCTGCGAGG
GGAACAAAGGCTGCGTGCGGGGTGTGTGCGTGGGGGGGTGAGCAGGGGGTGTGGGCGCGGCGGTCGGGCT
GTAACCCCCCCCTGCACCCCCCTCCCCGAGTTGCTGAGCACGGCCCGGCTTCGGGTGCGGGGCTCCGTGC
GGGGCGTGGCGCGGGGCTCGCCGTGCCGGGCGGGGGGTGGCGGCAGGTGGGGGTGCCGGGCGGGGCGGGG
CCGCCTCGGGCCGGGGAGGGCTCGGGGGAGGGGCGCGGCGGCCCCGGAGCGCCGGCGGCTGTCGAGGCGC
GGCGAGCCGCAGCCATTGCCTTTTATGGTAATCGTGCGAGAGGGCGCAGGGACTTCCTTTGTCCCAAATC
TGGCGGAGCCGAAATCTGGGAGGCGCCGCCGCACCCCCTCTAGCGGGCGCGGGCGAAGCGGTGCGGCGCC
GGCAGGAAGGAAATGGGCGGGGAGGGCCTTCGTGCGTCGCCGCGCCGCCGTCCCCTTCTCCATCTCCAGC
CTCGGGGCTGCCGCAGGGGGACGGCTGCCTTCGGGGGGGACGGGGCAGGGCGGGGTTCGGCTTCTGGCGT
GTGACCGGCGGCTCTAGAGCCTCTGCTAACCATGTTCATGCCTTCTTCTTTTTCCTACAGCTCCTGGGCA
ACGTGCTGGTTATTGTGCTGTCTCATCATTTTGGCAAAGAATTGATTAATTCGAGCGAACGCGTATGGAC
TACAAGGACGACGATGACAAGCCCAAGAAAAAGCGCAAGGTCTCTAGACCCGGGGAGCGCCCCTTCCAGT
GTCGCATTTGCATGCGGAACTTTTCGGATAAAACTAAATTGAGAGTTCATACCCGTACTCATACCGGTGA
AAAACCGTTTCAGTGTCGGATCTGTATGCGAAATTTCTCCGTTAGACATAATTTGACTAGACATCTACGT
ACGCACACCGGCGAGAAGCCATTCCAATGCCGAATATGCATGCGCAACTTCAGTCAATCTACTTCTTTGC
AAAGACACCTAAAAACCCACCTGAGAGGATCCGGCGGAATCATCTACGTGGGCTGCTTTGCCAAGGGTAC
CAATGTTTTAATGGCGGATGGGTCTATTGAATGTATTGAAAACATTGAGGTTGGTAATAAGGTCATGGGT
AAAGATGGCAGACCTCGTGAGGTAATTAAATTGCCCAGAGGAAGAGAAACTATGTACAGCGTCGTGCAGA
AAAGTCAGCACAGAGCCCACAAAAGTGACTCAAGTCGTGAAGTGCCAGAATTACTCAAGTTTACGTGTAA
TGCGACCCATGAGTTGGTTGTTAGAACACCTCGTAGTGTCCGCCGTTTGTCTCGTACCATTAAGGGTGTC
GAATATTTTGAAGTTATTACTTTTGAGATGGGCCAAAAGAAAGCCCCCGACGGTAGAATTGTTGAGCTTG
TCAAGGAAGTTTCAAAGAGCTACCCAATATCTGAGGGGCCTGAGAGAGCCAACGAATTAGTAGAATCCTA
TAGAAAGGCTTCAAATAAAGCTTATTTTGAGTGGACTATTGAGGCCAGAGATCTTTCTCTGTTGGGTTCC
CATGTTCGTAAAGCTACCTACCAGACTTACGCTCCAATTCTTTATGGCCTGAGGGGATCTGGGGGCGGAT
CAGGTGGCGGATCAGGAGGCGGATCAGTTTTGCTTAACGTTCTTTCGAAGTGTGCCGGCTCTAAAAAATT
CAGGCCTGCTCCCGCCGCTGCTTTTGCACGTGAGTGCCGCGGATTTTATTTCGAGTTACAAGAATTGAAG
GAAGACGATTATTATGGGATTACTTTATCTGATGATTCTGATCATCAGTTTTTGCTTGCCAACCAGGTTG
TCGTCCATAATTGCGGCGAGAGAGGCAACGGCAGCGGAGGGCGCGCCGACGCGCTGGACGATTTCGATCT
CGACATGCTGGGTTCTGATGCCCTCGATGACTTTGACCTGGATATGTTGGGAAGCGACGCATTGGATGAC
TTTGATCTGGACATGCTCGGCTCCGATGCTCTGGACGATTTCGATCTCGATATGTTAATTAATTGTGGAT
CTGGCCACCATCACCATCACCATTAAGCGGCCGCACTCCTCAGGTGCAGGCTGCCTATCAGAAGGTGGTG
GCTGGTGTGGCCAATGCCCTGGCTCACAAATACCACTGAGATCTTTTTCCCTCTGCCAAAAATTATGGGG
ACATCATGAAGCCCCTTGAGCATCTGACTTCTGGCTAATAAAGGAAATTTATTTTCATTGCAATAGTGTG
TTGGAATTTTTTGTGTCTCTCACTCGGAAGGACATATGGGAGGGCAAATCATTTAAAACATCAGAATGAG
TATTTGGTTTAGAGTTTGGCAACATATGCCATATGCTGGCTGCCATGAACAAAGGTGGCTATAAAGAGGT
CATCAGTATATGAAACAGCCCCCTGCTGTCCATTCCTTATTCCATAGAAAAGCCTTGACTTGAGGTTAGA
TTTTTTTTATATTTTGTTTTGTGTTATTTTTTTCTTTAACATCCCTAAAATTTTCCTTACATGTTTTACT
AGCCAGATTTTTCCTCCTCTCCTGACTACTCCCAGTCATAGCTGTCCCTCTTCTCTTATGAAGATCCCTC
GACCTGCAGCCCAAGCTTGGCGTAATCATGGTCATAGCTGTTTCCTGTGTGAAATTGTTATCCGCTCACA
ATTCCACACAACATACGAGCCGGAAGCATAAAGTGTAAAGCCTGGGGTGCCTAATGAGTGAGCTAACTCA
CATTAATTGCGTTGCGCTCACTGCCCGCTTTCCAGTCGGGAAACCTGTCGTGCCAGCGGATCCGCGAAAT
TAAGCGAAATTAACTCGAGAGATCCGCTGCATTAATGAATCGGCCAACGCGCGGGGAGAGGCGGTTTGCG
TATTGGGCGCTCTTCCGCTTCCTCGCTCACTGACTCGCTGCGCTCGGTCGTTCGGCTGCGGCGAGCGGTA
TCAGCTCACTCAAAGGCGGTAATACGGTTATCCACAGAATCAGGGGATAACGCAGGAAAGAACATGTGAG
CAAAAGGCCAGCAAAAGGCCAGGAACCGTAAAAAGGCCGCGTTGCTGGCGTTTTTCCATAGGCTCCGCCC
CCCTGACGAGCATCACAAAAATCGACGCTCAAGTCAGAGGTGGCGAAACCCGACAGGACTATAAAGATAC
CAGGCGTTTCCCCCTGGAAGCTCCCTCGTGCGCTCTCCTGTTCCGACCCTGCCGCTTACCGGATACCTGT
CCGCCTTTCTCCCTTCGGGAAGCGTGGCGCTTTCTCAATGCTCACGCTGTAGGTATCTCAGTTCGGTGTA
GGTCGTTCGCTCCAAGCTGGGCTGTGTGCACGAACCCCCCGTTCAGCCCGACCGCTGCGCCTTATCCGGT
AACTATCGTCTTGAGTCCAACCCGGTAAGACACGACTTATCGCCACTGGCAGCAGCCACTGGTAACAGGA
TTAGCAGAGCGAGGTATGTAGGCGGTGCTACAGAGTTCTTGAAGTGGTGGCCTAACTACGGCTACACTAG
AAGGACAGTATTTGGTATCTGCGCTCTGCTGAAGCCAGTTACCTTCGGAAAAAGAGTTGGTAGCTCTTGA
TCCGGCAAACAAACCACCGCTGGTAGCGGTGGTTTTTTTGTTTGCAAGCAGCAGATTACGCGCAGAAAAA
AAGGATCTCAAGAAGATCCTTTGATCTTTTCTACGGGGTCTGACGCTCAGTGGAACGAAAACTCACGTTA
AGGGATTTTGGTCATGAGATTATCAAAAAGGATCTTCACCTAGATCCTTTTAAATTAAAAATGAAGTTTT
AAATCAATCTAAAGTATATATGAGTAAACTTGGTCTGACAGTTACCAATGCTTAATCAGTGAGGCACCTA
TCTCAGCGATCTGTCTATTTCGTTCATCCATAGTTGCCTGACTCCCCGTCGTGTAGATAACTACGATACG
GGAGGGCTTACCATCTGGCCCCAGTGCTGCAATGATACCGCGAGACCCACGCTCACCGGCTCCAGATTTA
TCAGCAATAAACCAGCCAGCCGGAAGGGCCGAGCGCAGAAGTGGTCCTGCAACTTTATCCGCCTCCATCC
AGTCTATTAATTGTTGCCGGGAAGCTAGAGTAAGTAGTTCGCCAGTTAATAGTTTGCGCAACGTTGTTGC
CATTGCTACAGGCATCGTGGTGTCACGCTCGTCGTTTGGTATGGCTTCATTCAGCTCCGGTTCCCAACGA
TCAAGGCGAGTTACATGATCCCCCATGTTGTGCAAAAAAGCGGTTAGCTCCTTCGGTCCTCCGATCGTTG
TCAGAAGTAAGTTGGCCGCAGTGTTATCACTCATGGTTATGGCAGCACTGCATAATTCTCTTACTGTCAT
GCCATCCGTAAGATGCTTTTCTGTGACTGGTGAGTACTCAACCAAGTCATTCTGAGAATAGTGTATGCGG
CGACCGAGTTGCTCTTGCCCGGCGTCAATACGGGATAATACCGCGCCACATAGCAGAACTTTAAAAGTGC
TCATCATTGGAAAACGTTCTTCGGGGCGAAAACTCTCAAGGATCTTACCGCTGTTGAGATCCAGTTCGAT
GTAACCCACTCGTGCACCCAACTGATCTTCAGCATCTTTTACTTTCACCAGCGTTTCTGGGTGAGCAAAA
ACAGGAAGGCAAAATGCCGCAAAAAAGGGAATAAGGGCGACACGGAAATGTTGAATACTCATACTCTTCC
TTTTTCAATATTATTGAAGCATTTATCAGGGTTATTGTCTCATGAGCGGATACATATTTGAATGTATTTA
GAAAAATAAACAAATAGGGGTTCCGCGCACATTTCCCCGAAAAGTGCCACCTG
Features (pLannotate 1.2.2; 18 found; start..end, strand, type, name):
      4..383     +  enhancer       CMV enhancer: human cytomegalovirus immediate early enhancer
    386..661     +  promoter       chicken β-actin promoter: No description available
    662..1670    +  intron         chimeric intron: chimera between introns from chicken β-actin and rabbit β-globin
   1751..1771    +  CDS            FLAG (fragment): FLAG® epitope tag, followed by an enterokinase cleavage site
   2084..2636    +  CDS            Sce VMA intein 5' region (fragment): 5' region of the intein from the yeast Vma1 subunit of the vacuolar ATPase (Chong et al., 1998); Saccharomyces cerevisiae VMA1
   2687..2858    +  CDS            Sce VMA intein 3' region (fragment): modified 3' region of the intein from the yeast Vma1 subunit of the vacuolar ATPase (Chong et al., 1998); Saccharomyces cerevisiae VMA1; C-terminal cleavage of this intein can be induced by thiols.
   2918..3067    +  CDS            VP64: tetrameric repeat of the minimal activation domain of herpes simplex virus VP16 (Beerli et al., 1998)
   3086..3103    +  CDS            6xHis: 6xHis affinity tag
   3115..3186    +  CDS            HBB (fragment): HBB_PONPY - Experimental evidence at transcript level: Swiss-Prot protein existence level 2. Involved in oxygen transport from the lung to the various peripheral tissues. From Pongo pygmaeus (Bornean orangutan).
   3257..3312    +  polyA_signal   β-globin poly(A) signal: rabbit β-globin polyadenylation signal (Gil and Proudfoot, 1987)
   3695..3711    -  protein_bind   lac operator: The lac repressor binds to the lac operator to inhibit transcription in E. coli. This inhibition can be relieved by adding lactose or isopropyl-β-D-thiogalactopyranoside (IPTG). lac repressor encoded by lacI
   3719..3749    -  promoter       lac promoter: promoter for the E. coli lac operon
   3764..3785    -  protein_bind   CAP binding site: CAP binding activates transcription in the presence of cAMP. E. coli catabolite activator protein
   3798..3837    -  CDS            lacI (fragment): lac repressor; lacI; The lac repressor binds to the lac operator to inhibit transcription in E. coli. This inhibition can be relieved by adding lactose or isopropyl-β-D-thiogalactopyranoside (IPTG).
   3876..3930    -  CDS            lacI (fragment): lac repressor; lacI; The lac repressor binds to the lac operator to inhibit transcription in E. coli. This inhibition can be relieved by adding lactose or isopropyl-β-D-thiogalactopyranoside (IPTG).
   4113..4701    -  rep_origin     ori: high-copy-number ColE1/pMB1/pBR322/pUC origin of replication
   4872..5732    -  CDS            AmpR: β-lactamase; bla; confers resistance to ampicillin, carbenicillin, and related antibiotics
   5733..5837    -  promoter       AmpR promoter: bla
