[The description below was written by a language model from this plasmid's Addgene catalogue record and pLannotate feature annotations shown in this document.]
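Description:
pBW121-SS-276 is a 5,863 bp mammalian expression plasmid built on the pBW121 backbone and carrying a 1,362 bp synthetic insert called CIS-V1. It is maintained in E. coli as a high-copy plasmid through a ColE1/pUC-type origin and selected with ampicillin via the β-lactamase gene and its native promoter. Remnants of the lac promoter/operator region, a CAP binding site and short lacI fragments lie in the backbone and appear to be cloning-vector leftovers rather than functional parts of the payload. No mammalian selection marker is annotated, which fits transient transfection use.

Expression is driven by a CAG-type arrangement: the CMV immediate-early enhancer, the chicken β-actin promoter and a chimeric β-actin/β-globin intron, giving strong constitutive transcription in mammalian cells. Transcripts terminate at a rabbit β-globin polyadenylation signal; the short HBB fragment annotated just upstream of it probably belongs to this globin 3′ region. The open reading frame begins with an N-terminal FLAG epitope and, according to the catalogue entry, a nuclear localization signal that the feature table does not annotate. An unannotated stretch of roughly 300 bp follows, whose identity the record does not state. Next come the 5′ and 3′ regions of the Saccharomyces cerevisiae VMA1 intein, then the VP64 transcriptional activation domain and a C-terminal 6xHis tag.

The associated publication concerns DNA sense-and-respond protein modules for mammalian cells. The pairing of intein and VP64 suggests a control or component linking protein splicing to a transcriptional activator output, though the record does not spell out the role of CIS-V1. The FLAG and His tags allow detection or purification of the protein and its products.
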