Addgene plasmid #68764: pBW121-SS-276
Purpose: CIS-V1 with N-FLAG and C-HIS
Depositing lab: James Collins. Depositing organization: Massachusetts Institute of Technology. Publication: DNA sense-and-respond protein modules for mammalian cells. Slomovic S, Collins JJ. Nat Methods. 2015 Sep 21. doi: 10.1038/nmeth.3585. PubMed 26389572.
Backbone
  Vector backbone: pBW121
  Backbone size w/o insert (bp): 4501
  Total vector size (bp): 5863
  Vector type: Mammalian Expression
Growth in bacteria
  Bacterial resistance: Ampicillin, 100 μg/mL
  Growth temperature: 37°C
  Growth strain: DH5alpha
  Copy number: High Copy
Gene/Insert
  Gene/Insert name: CIS-V1
  Species: Synthetic
  Insert size (bp): 1362
  Tag / fusion protein: flag (N terminal on insert); NLS (N terminal on insert); HIS (C terminal on insert)
Terms and licenses: Academic/Nonprofit Terms; Industry Terms: Not Available to Industry
How to cite: pBW121-SS-276 was a gift from James Collins (Addgene plasmid # 68764 ; http://n2t.net/addgene:68764 ; RRID:Addgene_68764)
