>Addgene plasmid #68764 | pBW121-SS-276 | addgene partial sequence | sequence record 124937 | pCAGGS5 5'-ggttcggcttctggcgtgtgacc-3'
CTAACCATGTTCATGCCTTCTTCTTTTTCCTACAGCTCCTGGGCAACGTGCTGGTTATTGTGCTGTCTCA
TCATTTTGGCAAAGAATTGATTAATTCGAGCGAACGCGTATGGACTACAAGGACGACGATGACAAGCCCA
AGAAAAAGCGCAAGGTCTCTAGACCCGGGGAGCGCCCCTTCCAGTGTCGCATTTGCATGCGGAACTTTTC
GGATAAAACTAAATTGAGAGTTCATACCCGTACTCATACCGGTGAAAAACCGTTTCAGTGTCGGATCTGT
ATGCGAAATTTCTCCGTTAGACATAATTTGACTAGACATCTACGTACGCACACCGGCGAGAAGCCATTCC
AATGCCGAATATGCATGCGCAACTTCAGTCAATCTACTTCTTTGCAAAGACACCTAAAAACCCACCTGAG
AGGATCCGGCGGAATCATCTACGTGGGCTGCTTTGCCAAGGGTACCAATGTTTTAATGGCGGATGGGTCT
ATTGAATGTATTGAAAACATTGAGGTTGGTAATAAGGTCATGGGTAAAGATGGCAGACCTCGTGAGGTAA
TTAAATTGCCCAGAGGAAGAGAAACTATGTACAGCGTCGTGCAGAAAAGTCAGCACAGAGCCCACAAAAG
TGACTCAAGTCGTGAAGTGCCAGAATTACTCAAGTTTACGTGTAATGCGACCCATGAGTTGGTTGTT
