>Addgene plasmid #68764 | pBW121-SS-276 | addgene partial sequence | sequence record 124939 | pUC-4 5'-CAGTGAGCGAGGAAGCGGAAGAGCGCCCAA-3'
CACGCCTCTCCCGCGCGTTGGCCGATTCATTAATGCAGCGGATCTCTCGAGTTAATTTCGCTTAATTTCG
CGGATCCGCTGGCACGACAGGTTTCCCGACTGGAAAGCGGGCAGTGAGCGCAACGCAATTAATGTGAGTT
AGCTCACTCATTAGGCACCCCAGGCTTTACACTTTATGCTTCCGGCTCGTATGTTGTGTGGAATTGTGAG
CGGATAACAATTTCACACAGGAAACAGCTATGACCATGATTACGCCAAGCTTGGGCTGCAGGTCGAGGGA
TCTCCATAAGAGAAGAGGGACAGCTATGACTGGGAGTAGTCAGGAGAGGAGGAAAAATCTGGCTAGTAAA
ACATGTAAGGAAAATTTTAGGGATGTTAAAGAAAAAAATAACACAAAACAAAATATAAAAAAAATCTAAC
CTCAAGTCAAGGCTTTTCTATGGAATAAGGAATGGACAGCAGGGGGCTGTTTCATATACTGATGACCTCT
TTATAGCCAACCTTTGTTCATGGCAGCCAGCATATGGGCATATGTTGCCAAACTCTAAACCAAATACTCA
TTCTGATGTTTTAAATGATTTGCCCTCCCATATGTCCTTCCGAGTGAGAGACACAAAAAATTCCAACACA
CTATTGCAATGAAAATAAATTTCCTTTATTAGCCAGAAGTCAGATGCTCAAGGGGCTTCATGATGTCCCC
ATAATTTTTGGCAGAGGGAAAAAGATCTCAGTGGTATTTGTGAGCCAGGGCATTGGCCACACCAGCCACC
ACCTTCTGATAGGCAGCCTGCACCTGAGGA
